>Addgene plasmid #52208 | pENO1-dTom-NATr | depositor partial sequence | sequence record 80582 | dTomato and NAT Inserts
ACTTGTGGGTTTAACATCATTTGTATCTTTAGTAGACATGATTGTGCAATACCGTGATTATTTGTTTTGA
AAGGTCTGTCATATTTCTATCAATTTCAAAACAAAATGTTCATCAGAAAAAAGCCAAAAATGTCTCTTCT
AGTTTCTTAGTGGTGTCGCATAATACACAATGTCGCTCAACAATCCACATTCCCGGCGCATAGCTCAAAT
CACATGACTACAGCTAACAATTACACAAAAAAAATTCTCTTTTTGATGTAGCAACTATCTTCAACTAAAA
CATTTTCTCCTTCGGCCCATGATTGTCCTCCGGGTCGACAGCAAGCCGTTACAATTGAGATGGAAAGCGA
CCTACCTTCACTCGATAAGGTGCTTAATTGTACTTCATATAAATCTGGCCCGGATCTAAACAAATGAGTT
CCATTAAGCCGTGGGTTCTCAATTAGGGTTTTTGTTTTTGATTTAGAAAAAAGAGATCAAGATTTGTTTA
CAGGTGATGCCTTTTTTTAGAACTTATGCGTTGCAAAAGTTGACTAACGATTTCTATAAGGTGATCCACA
CTAATTATACAAACGTACAAGCGGCCGCACTTTTCCTGCGTTCACCTGATGTTGGCCAGATTTCTCTCTT
CATTGCATAGAACATAACCACACTAGGGCAACAGAAAAAAAAAAAAAAAGTGCATCGGGAAGTTGTGTTC
CATTCATTATATGTCTACTACTGCATATAAGTAGCCCACCCACCACCACCATAGTAAGTTTTTGTGTATG
CGCGCCGTCAGGTTATTTCATTTCTGAATTTTTCAACCACCTTACTCCCTTTATTGTTGATTGACAATTT
TGCTCACAGTAAGTTCTTTTAGACTCCAATTAATATAAAATAAGTCTGATTTTCCAATTCCTGTTTTTTC
TTTTTTTTTCTGTTTCTATTTCTTTCCTTTTCTCCCTTTTTTTTAATTCTTCATTCAATCATCAATTGAT
AATTCAGGAATATTACAACCATGGTTTCAAAAGGTGAAGAAGTTATTAAAGAATTTATGAGATTTAAAGT
TAGAATGGAAGGTTCAATGAATGGTCATGAATTTGAAATTGAAGGTGAAGGTGAAGGTAGACCTTATGAA
GGTACTCAAACTGCTAAATTAAAAGTTACTAAAGGTGGTCCATTACCTTTTGCTTGGGATATTTTATCAC
CACAATTTATGTATGGTTCAAAAGCATATGTTAAACATCCAGCTGATATTCCAGATTATAAAAAATTATC
ATTTCCAGAAGGTTTTAAATGGGAAAGAGTTATGAATTTTGAAGATGGTGGTTTAGTTACTGTTACTCAA
GATTCATCATTACAAGATGGTACTTTAATTTATAAAGTTAAAATGAGAGGTACTAATTTTCCACCAGATG
GTCCAGTTATGCAAAAAAAAACTATGGGTTGGGAAGCATCAACTGAAAGATTATATCCAAGAGATGGTGT
TTTAAAAGGTGAAATTCATCAAGCATTGAAATTGAAAGATGGTGGTCATTATTTGGTTGAATTTAAAACT
ATTTATATGGCTAAAAAACCAGTTCAATTGCCAGGTTATTATTATGTTGATACTAAATTGGATATTACTT
CACATAATGAAGATTATACTATTGTTGAACAATATGAAAGATCTGAAGGTAGACATCATTTGTTTTTGTA
TGGTATGGATGAATTGTATAAATAATTAATTAACTTCTAAATAAGCGAATTTCTTATGATTTATGATTTT
TATTATTAAATAAGTTATAAAAAAAATAAGTGTATACAAATTTTAAAGTGACTCTTAGGTTTTAAAACGA
AAATTCTTATTCTTGAGTAACTCTTTCCTGTAGGTCAGGTTGCTTTCTCAGGTATAGTATGAGGTCGCTC
TTATTGACCACACCTCTACCGGCAGATCCGCTAGGGATAACAGGGTAATATGATATCATGCTTGCCTCGT
CCCCGCCGGGTCACCCGGCCAGCGACATGGAGGCCCAGAATACCCTCCTTGACAGTCTTGACGTGCGCAG
CTCAGGGGCATGATGTGACTGTCGCCCGTACATTTAGCCCATACATCCCCATGTATAATCATTTGCATCC
ATACATTTTGATGGCCGCACGGCGCGAAGCAAAAATTACGGCTCCTCGCTACAGACCTGCGAGCAGGGAA
ACGCTCCCCTCACAGACACGTTGAATTGTCCCCACGCCGCGCCCCTGTAGAGAAATATAAAAGGTTAGGA
TTTGCCACTGAGGTTCTTCTTTCATATACTTCCTTTTAAAATCTTGCTAGGATACAGTTCTCACATCACA
TCCGAACATAAACAACCATGTCTACTACTTTGGATGATACTGCTTATAGATACAGAACTTCTGTTCCAGG
TGATGCTGAAGCTATTGAAGCATTGGATGGTTCTTTCACTACCGATACTGTTTTTAGAGTTACTGCTACT
GGTGATGGTTTCACTTTGAGAGAAGTTCCAGTTGATCCACCATTGACTAAGGTTTTCCCAGATGATGAAT
CCGATGATGAATCCGATGCTGGTGAAGATGGTGATCCAGATTCAAGAACTTTCGTTGCTTATGGTGATGA
TGGTGATTTGGCTGGTTTCGTTGTTGTTTCTTATTCTGGTTGGAACAGAAGATTGACTGTTGAAGATATT
GAAGTTGCTCCAGAACATAGAGGTCATGGTGTTGGTAGAGCTTTGATGGGTTTGGCTACTGAATTTGCCA
GAGAAAGAGGTGCTGGTCATTTGTGGTTGGAAGTTACCAATGTTAATGCTCCAGCTATTCATGCTTATAG
AAGAATGGGTTTCACTTTGTGTGGTTTGGATACTGCTTTATACGATGGTACTGCTTCCGATGGTGAACAA
GCATTGTATATGTCTATGCCATGTCCATAATCAGTACTGACAATAAAAAGATTCTTGTTTTCAAGAACTT
GTCATTTGTATAGTTTTTTTATATTGTAGTTGTTCTATTTTAATCAAATGTTAGCGTGATTTATATTTTT
TTTCGCCTCGACATCATCTGCCCAGATGCGAAGTTAAGTGCGCAGAAAGTAATATCATGCGTCAATCGTA
TGTGAATGCTGGTCGCTATACTGCTGTCGATTCGATACTAACGCCGCCATCCAGT
