>Addgene plasmid #52208 | pENO1-dTom-NATr | addgene partial sequence | sequence record 81548 | pHybLex_rev 5'-GAGTCACTTTAAAATTTGTATACAC-3'
ACTTATTTAATAATAAAAATCATAAATCATAAGAAATTCGCTTATTTAGAAGTTAATTAATTATTTATAC
AATTCATCCATACCATACAAAAACAAATGATGTCTACCTTCAGATCTTTCATATTGTTCAACAATAGTAT
AATCTTCATTATGTGAAGTAATATCCAATTTAGTATCAACATAATAATAACCTGGCAATTGAACTGGTTT
TTTAGCCATATAAATAGTTTTAAATTCAACCAAATAATGACCACCATCTTTCAATTTCAATGCTTGATGA
ATTTCACCTTTTAAAACACCATCTCTTGGATATAATCTTTCAGTTGATGCTTCCCAACCCATAGTTTTTT
TTTGCATAACTGGACCATCTGGTGGAAAATTAGTACCTCTCATTTTAACTTTATAAATTAAAGTACCATC
TTGTAATGATGAATCTTGAGTAACAGTAACTAAACCACCATCTTCAAAATTCATAACTCTTTCCCATTTA
AAACCTTCTGGAAATGATAATTTTTTATAATCTGGAATATCAGCTGGATGTTTAACATATGCTTTTGAAC
CATACATAAATTGTGGTGATAAAATATCCCAAGCAAAAGGTAATGGACCACCTTTAGTAACTTTTAATTT
AGCAGTTTGAGTACCTTCATAAGGTCTACCTTCACCTTCACCTTCAATTTCAAATTCATGACCATTCATT
GAACCTTCCATTCTAACTTTAAATCTCATAAATTCTTTAATAACTTCTTCACCTTTTGAAACCATGGTTG
TAATATTCCTGAATTATCAATTGATGATTGAATGAAGAATTAAAAAAAAGGGAGAAAAGGAAAGAAATAG
AAACAGAAAAAAAAAGAAAAAACAGGAATTGGAAAATCAGACTTATTTTATATTAATTGGAGTCTAAAAG
AACTTACTGTGAGCAAAATTGTCAATCAACAATAAAGGGAGTAAGGTGGTTGAAAAATTCAGAAA
