>Addgene plasmid #52208 | pENO1-dTom-NATr | addgene partial sequence | sequence record 81755 | Lac-promoter 5'-CACTTTATGCTTCCGGCTCG-3'
CGGATACAATTTCACACAGGAAACAGCTATGACCATGATTACGCCAAGCTTGCATGCAGGCCTCTGCAGT
CGACGGGCCCGGGATCCGATACTGGATGGCGGCGTTAGTATCGAATCGACAGCAGTATAGCGACCAGCAT
TCACATACGATTGACGCATGATATTACTTTCTGCGCACTTAACTTCGCATCTGGGCAGATGATGTCGAGG
CGAAAAAAAATATAAATCACGCTAACATTTGATTAAAATAGAACAACTACAATATAAAAAAACTATACAA
ATGACAAGTTCTTGAAAACAAGAATCTTTTTATTGTCAGTACTGATTATGGACATGGCATAGACATATAC
AATGCTTGTTCACCATCGGAAGCAGTACCATCGTATAAAGCAGTATCCAAACCACACAAAGTGAAACCCA
TTCTTCTATAAGCATGAATAGCTGGAGCATTAACATTGGTAACTTCCAACCACAAATGACCAGCACCTCT
TTCTCTGGCAAATTCAGTAGCCAAACCCATCAAAGCTCTACCAACACCATGACCTCTATGTTCTGGAGCA
ACTTCAATATCTTCAACAGTCAATCTTCTGTTCCAACCAGAATAAGAAACAACAACGAAACCAGCCAAAT
CACCATCATCACCATAAGCAACGAAAGTTCTTGAATCTGGATCACCATCTTCACCAGCATCGGATTCATC
ATCGGATTCATCATCTGGGAAAACCTTAGTCAATGGTGGATCAACTGGAACTTCTCTCAAAGTGAAACCA
TCACCAGTAGCAGTAACTCTAAAAACAGTATCGGTAGTGAAAGAACCATCCAATGCTTCAATAGCTTCAG
CATCACCTGGAACAGAAGTTCTGTATCTATAAGCAGTATCATCCAAAGTAGTAGACATGGTTGTTTATGT
TCGGATGTGATGTGAGAACTGTATCCTAGCAAGATTTTAAAAGGAAGTATATGAAAGAAGAACCTCAGTG
GCAAATCCTAACCTTTTATATTTCTCTACAGGGGCGCGGCGTGGGGACAATTCAACGTGTCTGTGAGGGG
AGCGTTTCCCTGCTC
