[The description below was written by a language model from this plasmid's Addgene catalogue record.]
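Description:
pENO1-dTom-NATr is a pUC57-based plasmid of about 5.8 kb, built to give constitutive red fluorescent labelling of Candida species. It is catalogued as a bacterial and yeast expression vector. In E. coli it is maintained as a high-copy plasmid under ampicillin selection, consistent with the pUC-type origin and AmpR marker of its cloning backbone. The record lists no yeast replication origin and includes no feature table, so how the construct is maintained in the fungal host, whether by genomic integration or otherwise, is not stated.

The payload is a custom-synthesized insert of roughly 3.1 kb, cloned by restriction digestion between a KpnI site, which is retained, and an EcoRV site, which was destroyed during cloning. It carries a dTomato open reading frame that has been codon-optimized for Candida species. Such recoding is generally needed because many Candida species use a non-standard reading of the CUG codon and have a codon bias that limits expression of heterologous reporters. Expression is driven by the ENO1 promoter, taken from the enolase gene and commonly used as a strong constitutive glycolytic promoter. A nourseothricin (NAT) resistance marker provides dominant drug selection of transformants, so auxotrophic strains are not required and prototrophic or clinical isolates can be used. The insert is much larger than the fluorescent protein coding sequence alone, which suggests it includes the promoter and the NAT cassette, although the record does not itemize its components or name a terminator.

The associated work concerns mucosal candidiasis in a zebrafish infection model, which fits use of the plasmid to make fluorescent Candida strains that can be imaged within host tissue.
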