Addgene plasmid #52208: pENO1-dTom-NATr
Purpose: Constitutive expression of Candida codon-optimized dTomato with NAT selectable marker
Depositing lab: Robert Wheeler. Depositing organization: University of Maine. Publication: Mucosal candidiasis elicits NF-kappaB activation, proinflammatory gene expression and localized neutrophilia in zebrafish. Gratacap RL, Rawls JF, Wheeler RT. Dis Model Mech. 2013 Sep;6(5):1260-70. doi: 10.1242/dmm.012039. Epub 2013 May 29. PubMed 23720235.
Backbone
  Vector backbone: pUC57
  Backbone size w/o insert (bp): 2710
  Total vector size (bp): 5800
  Vector type: Bacterial Expression, Yeast Expression
  Selectable markers: Nourseothricin
Growth in bacteria
  Bacterial resistance: Ampicillin, 100 μg/mL
  Growth temperature: 37°C
  Growth strain: DH5alpha
  Copy number: High Copy
Gene/Insert
  Gene/Insert name: dTomato
  Species: synthetic construct
  Insert size (bp): 3135
  Mutation: codon optimized for Candida species
  GenBank ID: AY678268
  Promoter: ENO1
  Cloning method: Restriction Enzyme; 5′ cloning site Kpn1 (not destroyed); 3′ cloning site EcoRV (destroyed during cloning)
  Sequencing primers: 5′ M13F20; 3′ M13Rev
Resource information
  A portion of this plasmid was derived from a plasmid made by: This plasmid insert was custom synthesized.
Terms and licenses: Academic/Nonprofit Terms; Industry Terms: Not Available to Industry
How to cite: pENO1-dTom-NATr was a gift from Robert Wheeler (Addgene plasmid # 52208 ; http://n2t.net/addgene:52208 ; RRID:Addgene_52208)
